Addgene plasmid #18604: T4 Lysozyme A146F
Depositing lab: Brian Matthews. Depositing organization: University of Oregon.
Backbone
  Vector backbone: pHS1403
  Backbone size w/o insert (bp): 5000
  Vector type: Bacterial Expression
Growth in bacteria
  Bacterial resistance: Ampicillin, 100 μg/mL
  Growth temperature: 37°C
  Growth strain: DH5alpha
  Copy number: High Copy
Gene/Insert
  Gene/Insert name: T4 Lysozyme (alt name: 1146F)
  Species: Bacteriophage T4
  Insert size (bp): 600
  Mutation: A146F
  GenBank ID: NP_049736
  Entrez Gene: e (a.k.a. T4p123)
  Cloning method: Restriction Enzyme; 5′ cloning site BamHI (not destroyed); 3′ cloning site HindIII (not destroyed)
  Sequencing primers: 5′ na; 3′ GGCGTATCACGAGGCCC
Terms and licenses: Academic/Nonprofit Terms; Industry Terms: Not Available to Industry
Depositor comments: The BamHI site is 27 bp from the ATG and the HindIII site is 115 bp from the stop.
How to cite: T4 Lysozyme A146F was a gift from Brian Matthews (Addgene plasmid # 18604 ; http://n2t.net/addgene:18604 ; RRID:Addgene_18604)
