[The description below was written by a language model from this plasmid's Addgene catalogue record.]
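Description:
T4 Lysozyme A146F is a bacterial expression plasmid built on the pHS1403 backbone (about 5 kb without insert) that carries the bacteriophage T4 lysozyme gene, the product of phage gene e, with a single amino-acid substitution replacing alanine 146 with phenylalanine. The plasmid is maintained in E. coli at high copy number and selected with ampicillin. The record does not name the origin of replication, and no feature table is provided, so the detailed layout of the backbone cannot be described from the available information.

The insert of roughly 600 bp was cloned as a BamHI–HindIII restriction fragment, and both sites remain intact, so the cassette can be excised or exchanged. According to the depositor's notes, the BamHI site lies 27 bp from the start codon and the HindIII site 115 bp from the stop codon, meaning the fragment includes short flanking untranslated regions in addition to the coding sequence. No fusion tags or reporters are listed, which suggests the protein is expressed in untagged form, although the record does not say so explicitly. It also does not state the promoter driving expression or how expression is induced.

The intended application is likewise not stated. T4 lysozyme is a widely used model protein for studying how point mutations affect folding, stability and structure, and a construct producing a defined variant such as A146F, which substitutes a bulky aromatic side chain for a small one, is consistent with recombinant production of the mutant enzyme in bacteria for that kind of biophysical or structural characterisation.
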