>Addgene plasmid #18604 | T4 Lysozyme A146F | addgene partial sequence | sequence record 24389 | 3primeUP
TACGAAAAGCCCGCTCATTAGGCGGGCTCAGATCTGCTCATGTTTGACAGCTTATCATCGATAAGCTTCG
GCAATAAATTCTTGATATGTTTTCATATGTTTCCTTTAAATATTTTAATTAGTAATTGTCTATTCAAGTA
ATTGTGAATATACTATCACAATTCCAAGAGAAAGTAAACAGCTTTATAGATTTTTATACGCGTCCCAAGT
GCCAGTTCTAAACGTTGTAATGACTCGTTTAAAGCGATTAGGTGTTTGATTATACCATCTACTTTTAGCT
AAGTTAACTGCTGCTTCATCCCAGCGTTTTTGTTGAAGCATACGTAAAGAGTTAGTAAATCCTGCCACAC
CGGTTTCTCCCATTTGGAAAACCATATTAATCAATGCACAGCGACGAACCGCATCAAGAGAATCATAAAC
CGGTTTTAATTTAGCATTTCTCAGAATTCCGCGAACAGCAGCATCAACATCCTGATTAAAGAGTTTTTCA
GCCTCATCTTTTGTAATTACACCATTGCAATTACGCCCAATAGCTTTATCTAATTCAGATTTAGCAGCAT
TAAGTGATGGACTTTTTGTAAGCAAATGACCGATGCCAATAGTGTAATAGCCTTCTGTGTCTTTATAGAT
TTTAAGTCTAAGACCTTCATCTATACGTAACATTTCAATATATTCATAATACCTCCTAAGCATCGATGGA
TCCTGGTTCCTGTGTGAAATTGTTATCCGCTCACANTCCACACATTATACGAGCCGATGATAATTGTCAC
AGGGGGATGGGGAGTAGCTGACCNGTTCCGGGNGAATGTANCCCNCC
